Addgene plasmid #26748: pDRAV-3
Purpose: (Empty Backbone)
Depositing lab: Rolf Zeller. Depositing organization: University of Basel. Publication: Dual RMCE for efficient re-engineering of mouse mutant alleles. Osterwalder M, Galli A, Rosen B, Skarnes WC, Zeller R, Lopez-Rios J.. Nat Methods. 2010 Oct 17 10.1038/nmeth.1521 PubMed 20953177.
Backbone
  Vector backbone: pBluescript II KS
  Backbone manufacturer: Stratagene
  Backbone size (bp): 3000
  Vector type: Mammalian Expression, Cre/Lox ; FLP/FRT; PhiC31/attB-attP
  Selectable markers: Hygromycin
Growth in bacteria
  Bacterial resistance: Ampicillin, 100 μg/mL
  Growth temperature: 37°C
  Growth strain: DH5alpha
  Copy number: High Copy
Gene/Insert
  Gene/Insert name: None
  Cloning method: Gateway Cloning; 5′ cloning site SacI (not destroyed); 3′ cloning site KpnI (not destroyed)
  Sequencing primers: 5′ T7, M13Fw; 3′ T3, M13Rv
Terms and licenses: Academic/Nonprofit Terms; Industry Terms: Not Available to Industry
Depositor comments: The pDRAV plasmid series encode a 5' loxP site and a 3' FRT site in all possible orientations for dual RMCE (dRMCE) as described in Osterwalder et al. "Dual RMCE for efficient re-engineering of mouse mutant alleles" Nature Methods (2010) DOI 10.1038/nmeth.1521 Protocol for using these plasmids can be found here: http://www.nature.com/protocolexchange/protocols/1906
How to cite: pDRAV-3 was a gift from Rolf Zeller (Addgene plasmid # 26748 ; http://n2t.net/addgene:26748 ; RRID:Addgene_26748)
