[The description below was written by a language model from this plasmid's Addgene catalogue record and the feature table of its GenBank file.]
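Description:
pDRAV-3 is an empty replacement-vector backbone for dual recombinase-mediated cassette exchange (dRMCE), built on pBluescript II KS and about 5.1 kb in total. It propagates in E. coli as a high-copy plasmid through the ColE1/pUC-type origin, with ampicillin selection from the bla gene. It retains the usual pBluescript elements: an f1 origin, lac promoter/operator remnants, and flanking T7/T3 promoters and M13 primer sites that are useful for sequencing across the cassette. No gene of interest is present. The catalogue entry lists SacI and KpnI as the retained flanking cloning sites and also names Gateway as the cloning method, although no Gateway att recombination sites are annotated in the feature table.

The functional core lies between a 5' loxP site and a 3' minimal FRT site. The pDRAV series provides these two heterotypic sites in all possible relative orientations, and pDRAV-3 is one of those arrangements. With Cre and FLP supplied together, the segment between loxP and FRT can be swapped into a genomic locus that already carries matching sites, which allows existing mouse mutant alleles to be re-engineered, as the associated publication describes. Between the sites sits a mouse PGK promoter driving a hygromycin resistance gene (HygR), used to select mammalian cells that have undergone exchange. A minimal phiC31 attB site lies upstream of the PGK promoter. The vector type mentions attB-attP, suggesting integrase-mediated removal of the selection cassette, but no attP site is annotated, so this cannot be confirmed from the table. An inverted lox2272 site, incompatible with loxP, lies just before the FRT, and the record does not explain its intended role.
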