LOCUS       Exported 5124 bp ds-DNA circular SYN 13-MAY-2021
DEFINITION  synthetic circular DNA
ACCESSION   .
VERSION     .
KEYWORDS    pDRAV-3
SOURCE      synthetic DNA construct
  ORGANISM  synthetic DNA construct
REFERENCE   1 (bases 1 to 5124)
  AUTHORS   Osterwalder M, Galli A, Rosen B, Skarnes WC, Zeller R, Lopez-Rios J.
  TITLE     Dual RMCE for efficient re-engineering of mouse mutant alleles
  JOURNAL   Nat Methods. 2010 Oct 17
  PUBMED    20953177
REFERENCE   2 (bases 1 to 5124)
  AUTHORS   .
  TITLE     Direct Submission
  JOURNAL   Exported May 13, 2021 from SnapGene Server 1.1.58
            http://www.snapgene.com
FEATURES             Location/Qualifiers
     source          1..5124
                     /organism="synthetic DNA construct"
                     /mol_type="other DNA"
     rep_origin      complement(3..458)
                     /direction=LEFT
                     /label=f1 ori
                     /note="f1 bacteriophage origin of replication; arrow
                     indicates direction of (+) strand synthesis"
     primer_bind     complement(140..161)
                     /label=F1ori-F
                     /note="F1 origin, forward primer"
     primer_bind     352..371
                     /label=F1ori-R
                     /note="F1 origin, reverse primer"
     primer_bind     585..607
                     /label=M13/pUC Forward
                     /note="In lacZ gene"
     primer_bind     599..616
                     /label=M13 Forward
                     /note="In lacZ gene. Also called M13-F20 or M13 (-21)
                     Forward"
     primer_bind     600..616
                     /label=M13 fwd
                     /note="common sequencing primer, one of multiple similar
                     variants"
     primer_bind     623..642
                     /label=T7
                     /note="T7 promoter, forward primer"
     promoter        623..641
                     /label=T7 promoter
                     /note="promoter for bacteriophage T7 RNA polymerase"
     protein_bind    656..689
                     /label=loxP
                     /bound_moiety="Cre recombinase"
                     /note="Cre-mediated recombination occurs in the 8-bp core
                     sequence (GCATACAT)."
     protein_bind    750..783
                     /label=attB
                     /bound_moiety="phage phi-C31 integrase"
                     /note="minimal attB site for the phi-C31 integrase (Groth
                     et al., 2000)"
     promoter        811..1310
                     /label=PGK promoter
                     /note="mouse phosphoglycerate kinase 1 promoter"
     primer_bind     complement(846..869)
                     /label=MSCV-rev
                     /note="Murine stem cell virus, reverse primer"
     primer_bind     1243..1262
                     /label=mPGK-F
                     /note="Mouse PGK promoter, forward primer"
     CDS             1329..2354
                     /codon_start=1
                     /gene="aph(4)-Ia"
                     /product="aminoglycoside phosphotransferase from E. coli"
                     /label=HygR
                     /note="confers resistance to hygromycin"
                     /translation="MKKPELTATSVEKFLIEKFDSVSDLMQLSEGEESRAFSFDVGGRG
                     YVLRVNSCADGFYKDRYVYRHFASAALPIPEVLDIGEFSESLTYCISRRAQGVTLQDLP
                     ETELPAVLQPVAEAMDAIAAADLSQTSGFGPFGPQGIGQYTTWRDFICAIADPHVYHWQ
                     TVMDDTVSASVAQALDELMLWAEDCPEVRHLVHADFGSNNVLTDNGRITAVIDWSEAMF
                     GDSQYEVANIFFWRPWLACMEQQTRYFERRHPELAGSPRLRAYMLRIGLDQLYQSLVDG
                     NFDDAAWAQGRCDAIVRSGAGTVGRTQIARRSAAVWTDGCVEVLADSGNRRPSTRPRAK
                     E"
     protein_bind    complement(2838..2871)
                     /label=lox2272
                     /bound_moiety="Cre recombinase"
                     /note="Cre-mediated recombination occurs in the 8-bp core
                     sequence (GGATACTT). lox2272 sites are compatible with each
                     other, but incompatible with loxP or loxN sites (Lee and
                     Saito, 1988)."
     protein_bind    2878..2911
                     /label=FRT (minimal)
                     /bound_moiety="FLP recombinase from the Saccharomyces
                     cerevisiae 2u plasmid"
                     /note="supports FLP-mediated excision but not integration
                     (Turan and Bode, 2011)"
     promoter        complement(2936..2954)
                     /label=T3 promoter
                     /note="promoter for bacteriophage T3 RNA polymerase"
     primer_bind     complement(2975..2991)
                     /label=M13 rev
                     /note="common sequencing primer, one of multiple similar
                     variants"
     primer_bind     complement(2975..2991)
                     /label=M13 Reverse
                     /note="In lacZ gene. Also called M13-rev"
     primer_bind     complement(2988..3010)
                     /label=M13/pUC Reverse
                     /note="In lacZ gene"
     protein_bind    2999..3015
                     /label=lac operator
                     /bound_moiety="lac repressor encoded by lacI"
                     /note="The lac repressor binds to the lac operator to
                     inhibit transcription in E. coli. This inhibition can be
                     relieved by adding lactose or
                     isopropyl-beta-D-thiogalactopyranoside (IPTG)."
     promoter        complement(3023..3053)
                     /label=lac promoter
                     /note="promoter for the E. coli lac operon"
     protein_bind    3068..3089
                     /label=CAP binding site
                     /bound_moiety="E. coli catabolite activator protein"
                     /note="CAP binding activates transcription in the presence
                     of cAMP."
     primer_bind     complement(3206..3223)
                     /label=L4440
                     /note="L4440 vector, forward primer"
     rep_origin      complement(3377..3965)
                     /direction=LEFT
                     /label=ori
                     /note="high-copy-number ColE1/pMB1/pBR322/pUC origin of
                     replication"
     primer_bind     complement(3457..3476)
                     /label=pBR322ori-F
                     /note="pBR322 origin, forward primer"
     CDS             complement(4136..4996)
                     /codon_start=1
                     /gene="bla"
                     /product="beta-lactamase"
                     /label=AmpR
                     /note="confers resistance to ampicillin, carbenicillin, and
                     related antibiotics"
                     /translation="MSIQHFRVALIPFFAAFCLPVFAHPETLVKVKDAEDQLGARVGYI
                     ELDLNSGKILESFRPEERFPMMSTFKVLLCGAVLSRIDAGQEQLGRRIHYSQNDLVEYS
                     PVTEKHLTDGMTVRELCSAAITMSDNTAANLLLTTIGGPKELTAFLHNMGDHVTRLDRW
                     EPELNEAIPNDERDTTMPVAMATTLRKLLTGELLTLASRQQLIDWMEADKVAGPLLRSA
                     LPAGWFIADKSGAGERGSRGIIAALGPDGKPSRIVVIYTTGSQATMDERNRQIAEIGAS
                     LIKHW"
     primer_bind     4759..4778
                     /label=Amp-R
                     /note="Ampicillin resistance gene, reverse primer"
     promoter        complement(4997..5101)
                     /gene="bla"
                     /label=AmpR promoter
ORIGIN
        1 ctaaattgta agcgttaata ttttgttaaa attcgcgtta aatttttgtt aaatcagctc
       61 attttttaac caataggccg aaatcggcaa aatcccttat aaatcaaaag aatagaccga
      121 gatagggttg agtgttgttc cagtttggaa caagagtcca ctattaaaga acgtggactc
      181 caacgtcaaa ggnnnnnnnn nnnnnnnnnn nnnnnnnnnn nnnnnnnnnn nnnnnnnnnn
      241 ntnnnnnnnn nnnnnnnnnn nnnnnnnnnn nnnnnnnnnn nnnnnnnnnn nnnnnnnnnn
      301 nnnnnnnnnn nnnnnnnnnn nnnnnnnnnn nnngnnnnnn nnnnnnnnnn nnnnnnnnnn
      361 nnnnnnnnnn nnnnnnnnnn nnnnnnnnnn nnnnnnnnnn nnnnnnnnnn nnnnnnnnnn
      421 nnnnnnnnnn nnnnnnnnnn nnnnnnnnnn nnnnnnnncc cattcgccat tcaggctgcg
      481 caactgttgg gaagggcgat cggtgcgggc ctcttcgcta ttacgccagc tggcgaaagg
      541 gggatgtgct gcaaggcgat taagttgggt aacgccaggg ttttcccagt cacgacgttg
      601 taaaacgacg gccagtgaat tgtaatacga ctcactatag ggcgaattgg agctcataac
      661 ttcgtatagc atacattata cgaagttatg gcgcctcagc ggccgcacaa tgcatgtagt
      721 taacttctta attaactggg atcctgcggg tgccagggcg tgcccttggg ctccccgggc
      781 gcgtactcca cctcacctcg agattctacc gggtagggga ggcgcttttc ccaaggcagt
      841 ctggagcatg cgctttagca gccccgctgg gcacttggcg ctacacaagt ggcctctggc
      901 ctcgcacaca ttccacatcc accggtaggc gccaaccggc tccgttcttt ggtggcccct
      961 tcgcgccacc ttctactcct cccctagtca ggaagttccc ccccgccccg cagctcgcgt
     1021 cgtgcaggac gtgacaaatg gaagtagcac gtctcactag tctcgtgcag atggacagca
     1081 ccgctgagca atggaagcgg gtaggccttt ggggcagcgg ccaatagcag ctttgctcct
     1141 tcgctttctg ggctcagagg ctgggaaggg gtgggtccgg gggcgggctc aggggcgggc
     1201 tcaggggcgg ggcgggcgcc cgaaggtcct ccggaggccc ggcattctgc acgcttcaaa
     1261 agcgcacgtc tgccgcgctg ttctcctctt cctcatctcc gggcctttcg accgatccag
     1321 ccgccaccat gaaaaagcct gaactcaccg cgacgtctgt cgagaagttt ctgatcgaaa
     1381 agttcgacag cgtctccgac ctgatgcagc tctcggaggg cgaagaatct cgtgctttca
     1441 gcttcgatgt aggagggcgt ggatatgtcc tgcgggtaaa tagctgcgcc gatggtttct
     1501 acaaagatcg ttatgtttat cggcactttg catcggccgc gctcccgatt ccggaagtgc
     1561 ttgacattgg ggaattcagc gagagcctga cctattgcat ctcccgccgt gcacagggtg
     1621 tcacgttgca agacctgcct gaaaccgaac tgcccgctgt tctgcagccg gtcgcggagg
     1681 ccatggatgc gatcgctgcg gccgatctta gccagacgag cgggttcggc ccattcggac
     1741 cgcaaggaat cggtcaatac actacatggc gtgatttcat atgcgcgatt gctgatcccc
     1801 atgtgtatca ctggcaaact gtgatggacg acaccgtcag tgcgtccgtc gcgcaggctc
     1861 tcgatgagct gatgctttgg gccgaggact gccccgaagt ccggcacctc gtgcacgcgg
     1921 atttcggctc caacaatgtc ctgacggaca atggccgcat aacagcggtc attgactgga
     1981 gcgaggcgat gttcggggat tcccaatacg aggtcgccaa catcttcttc tggaggccgt
     2041 ggttggcttg tatggagcag cagacgcgct acttcgagcg gaggcatccg gagcttgcag
     2101 gatcgccgcg gctccgggcg tatatgctcc gcattggtct tgaccaactc tatcagagct
     2161 tggttgacgg caatttcgat gatgcagctt gggcgcaggg tcgatgcgac gcaatcgtcc
     2221 gatccggagc cgggactgtc gggcgtacac aaatcgcccg cagaagcgcg gccgtctgga
     2281 ccgatggctg tgtagaagta ctcgccgata gtggaaaccg acgccccagc actcgtccga
     2341 gggcaaagga atagtcgaga aattgatgat ctattaaaca ataaagatgt ccactaaaat
     2401 ggaagttttt cctgtcatac tttgttaaga agggtgagaa cagagtacct acattttgaa
     2461 tggaaggatt ggagctacgg gggtgggggt ggggtgggat tagataaatg cctgctcttt
     2521 actgaaggct ctttactatt gctttatgat aatgtttcat agttggatat cataatttaa
     2581 acaagcaaaa ccaaattaag ggccagctca ttcctcccac tcatgatcta tagatctctc
     2641 gtgggatcat tgtttttctc ttgattccca ctttgtggtt ctaagtactg tggtttccaa
     2701 atgtgtcagt ttcatagcct gaagaacgag atcagcagcc tctgttccac atacacttca
     2761 ttctcagtat tgttacgcgt gtgccccaac tggggtaacc tttgagttct ctcagttggg
     2821 ggcgtagggt cgtcgacata acttcgtata aagtatccta tacgaagtta tatcgatgaa
     2881 gttcctattc tctagaaagt ataggaactt caagcttggt acccagcttt tgttcccttt
     2941 agtgagggtt aatttcgagc ttggcgtaat catggtcata gctgtttcct gtgtgaaatt
     3001 gttatccgct cacaattcca cacaacatac gagccggaag cataaagtgt aaagcctggg
     3061 gtgcctaatg agtgagctaa ctcacattaa ttgcgttgcg ctcactgccc gctttccagt
     3121 cgggaaacct gtcgtgccag ctgcattaat gaatcggcca acgcgcgggg agaggcggtt
     3181 tgcgtattgg gcgctcttcc gcttcctcgc tcactgactc gctgcgctcg gtcgttcggc
     3241 tgcggcgagc ggtatcagct cactcaaagg cggtaatacg gttatccaca gaatcagggg
     3301 ataacgcagg aaagaacatg tgagcaaaag gccagcaaaa ggccaggaac cgtaaaaagg
     3361 ccgcgttgct ggcgtttttc cataggctcc gcccccctga cgagcatcac aaaaatcgac
     3421 gctcaagtca gaggtggcga aacccgacag gactataaag ataccaggcg tttccccctg
     3481 gaagctccct cgtgcgctct cctgttccga ccctgccgct taccggatac ctgtccgcct
     3541 ttctcccttc gggaagcgtg gcgctttctc atagctcacg ctgtaggtat ctcagttcgg
     3601 tgtaggtcgt tcgctccaag ctgggctgtg tgcacgaacc ccccgttcag cccgaccgct
     3661 gcgccttatc cggtaactat cgtcttgagt ccaacccggt aagacacgac ttatcgccac
     3721 tggcagcagc cactggtaac aggattagca gagcgaggta tgtaggcggt gctacagagt
     3781 tcttgaagtg gtggcctaac tacggctaca ctagaaggac agtatttggt atctgcgctc
     3841 tgctgaagcc agttaccttc ggaaaaagag ttggtagctc ttgatccggc aaacaaacca
     3901 ccgctggtag cggtggtttt tttgtttgca agcagcagat tacgcgcaga aaaaaaggat
     3961 ctcaagaaga tcctttgatc ttttctacgg ggtctgacgc tcagtggaac gaaaactcac
     4021 gttaagggat tttggtcatg agattatcaa aaaggatctt cacctagatc cttttaaatt
     4081 aaaaatgaag ttttaaatca atctaaagta tatatgagta aacttggtct gacagttacc
     4141 aatgcttaat cagtgaggca cctatctcag cgatctgtct atttcgttca tccatagttg
     4201 cctgactccc cgtcgtgtag ataactacga tacgggaggg cttaccatct ggccccagtg
     4261 ctgcaatgat accgcgagac ccacgctcac cggctccaga tttatcagca ataaaccagc
     4321 cagccggaag ggccgagcgc agaagtggtc ctgcaacttt atccgcctcc atccagtcta
     4381 ttaattgttg ccgggaagct agagtaagta gttcgccagt taatagtttg cgcaacgttg
     4441 ttgccattgc tacaggcatc gtggtgtcac gctcgtcgtt tggtatggct tcattcagct
     4501 ccggttccca acgatcaagg cgagttacat gatcccccat gttgtgcaaa aaagcggtta
     4561 gctccttcgg tcctccgatc gttgtcagaa gtaagttggc cgcagtgtta tcactcatgg
     4621 ttatggcagc actgcataat tctcttactg tcatgccatc cgtaagatgc ttttctgtga
     4681 ctggtgagta ctcaaccaag tcattctgag aatagtgtat gcggcgaccg agttgctctt
     4741 gcccggcgtc aatacgggat aataccgcgc cacatagcag aactttaaaa gtgctcatca
     4801 ttggaaaacg ttcttcgggg cgaaaactct caaggatctt accgctgttg agatccagtt
     4861 cgatgtaacc cactcgtgca cccaactgat cttcagcatc ttttactttc accagcgttt
     4921 ctgggtgagc aaaaacagga aggcaaaatg ccgcaaaaaa gggaataagg gcgacacgga
     4981 aatgttgaat actcatactc ttcctttttc aatattattg aagcatttat cagggttatt
     5041 gtctcatgag cggatacata tttgaatgta tttagaaaaa taaacaaata ggggttccgc
     5101 gcacatttcc ccgaaaagtg ccac
//
