>Addgene plasmid #26748 | pDRAV-3 | addgene partial sequence | sequence record 32973 | 26748 with M13pUC-rev
GCTCGAAATTAACCCTCACTAAAGGGAACAAAAGCTGGTACCAAGCTTGAAGTTCCTATACTTTCTAGAG
AATAGGAACTTCATCGATATAACTTCGTATAGGATACTTTATACGAAGTTATGTCGACGACCCTACGCCC
CCAACTGAGAGAACTCAAAGGTTACCCCAGTTGGGGCACACGCGTAACAATACTGAGAATGAAGTGTATG
TGGAACAGAGGCTGCTGATCTCGTTCTTCAGGCTATGAAACTGACACATTTGGAAACCACAGTACTTAGA
ACCACAAAGTGGGAATCAAGAGAAAAACAATGATCCCACGAGAGATCTATAGATCATGAGTGGGAGGAAT
GAGCTGGCCCTTAATTTGGTTTTGCTTGTTTAAATTATGATATCCAACTATGAAACATTATCATAAAGCA
ATAGTAAAGAGCCTTCAGTAAAGAGCAGGCATTTATCTAATCCCACCCCACCCCCACCCCCGTAGCTCCA
ATCCTTCCATTCAAAATGTAGGTACTCTGTTCTCACCCTTCTTAACAAAGTATGACAGGAAAAACTTCCA
TTTTAGTGGACATCTTTATTGTTTAATAGATCATCAATTTCTCGACTATTCCTTTGCCCTCGGACGAGTG
CTGGGGCGTCGGTTTCCACTATCGGCGAGTACTTCTACACAGCCATCGGTCCAGACGGCCGCGCTTCTGC
GGGCGATTTGTGTACGCCCGACAGTCCCGGCTCCGGATCGGACGATTGCGTCGCATCGACCCTGCGCCCA
AGCTGCATCATCGAAATTGCCGTCAACCAAGCTCTGATAGAGTTGGTCAAGACC
