>Addgene plasmid #26748 | pDRAV-3 | addgene partial sequence | sequence record 32974 | 26748 with M13pUC-fwd
CTACTATAGGGCGAATTGGAGCTCATAACTTCGTATAGCATACATTATACGAAGTTATGGCGCCTCAGCG
GCCGCACAATGCATGTAGTTAACTTCTTAATTAACTGGGATCCTGCGGGTGCCAGGGCGTGCCCTTGGGC
TCCCCGGGCGCGTACTCCACCTCACCTCGAGATTCTACCGGGTAGGGGAGGCGCTTTTCCCAAGGCAGTC
TGGAGCATGCGCTTTAGCAGCCCCGCTGGGCACTTGGCGCTACACAAGTGGCCTCTGGCCTCGCACACAT
TCCACATCCACCGGTAGGCGCCAACCGGCTCCGTTCTTTGGTGGCCCCTTCGCGCCACCTTCTACTCCTC
CCCTAGTCAGGAAGTTCCCCCCCGCCCCGCAGCTCGCGTCGTGCAGGACGTGACAAATGGAAGTAGCACG
TCTCACTAGTCTCGTGCAGATGGACAGCACCGCTGAGCAATGGAAGCGGGTAGGCCTTTGGGGCAGCGGC
CAATAGCAGCTTTGCTCCTTCGCTTTCTGGGCTCAGAGGCTGGGAAGGGGTGGGTCCGGGGGCGGGCTCA
GGGGCGGGCTCAGGGGCGGGGCGGGCGCCCGAAGGTCCTCCGGAGGCCCGGCATTCTGCACGCTTCAAAA
GCGCACGTCTGCCGCGCTGTTCTCCTCTTCCTCATCTCCGGGCCTTTCGACCGATCCAGCCGCCACCATG
AAAAAGCCTGAACTCACCGCGACGTCTGTCGAGAAGTTTCTGATCGAAAAGTTCGACAGCGTCTCCGACC
TGATGCAGCTCTCGGAGGGCGAAGAATCTCGTGCTTTCAGCTTCGATGTAGGAGGGCGTGGATATGTCCT
GCGGGTAAATAGCTGCGCCGATGGTTTCTACAAAGATCGTTATGTTTATCGGCACTT
